>Addgene plasmid #13645 | pcDNA3-CD14 | addgene partial sequence | sequence record 103719 | CMV-F 5'-CGCAAATGGGCGGTAGGCGTG-3'
ACTAGAGAACCCACTGCTTACTGGCTTATCGAAATTAATACGACTCACTATAGGGAGACCCAAGCTTGGT
ACCGAGCTCGGATCCACTAGTAACGGCCGCCAGTGTGCTGGCCACCATGGAGCGCGCGTCCTGCTTGTTG
CTGCTGCTGCTGCCGCTGGTGCACGTCTCTGCGACCACGCCAGAACCTTGTGAGCTGGACGATGAAGATT
TCCGCTGCGTCTGCAACTTCTCCGAACCTCAGCCCGACTGGTCCGAAGCCTTCCAGTGTGTGTCTGCAGT
AGAGGTGGAGATCCATGCCGGCGGTCTCAACCTAGAGCCGTTTCTAAAGCGCGTCGATGCGGACGCCGAC
CCGCGGCAGTATGCTGACACGGTCAAGGCTCTCCGCGTGCGGCGGCTCACAGTGGGAGCCGCACAGGTTC
CTGCTCAGCTACTGGTAGGCGCCCTGCGTGTGCTAGCGTACTCCCGCCTCAAGGAACTGACGCTCGAGGA
CCTAAAGATAACCGGCACCATGCCTCCGCTGCCTCTGGAAGCCACAGGACTTGCACTTTCCAGCTTGCGC
CTACGCAACGTGTCGTGGGCGACAGGGCGTTCTTGGCTCGCCGAGCTGCAGCAGTGGCTCAAGCCAGGCC
TCAAGGTACTGAGCATTGCCCAAGCACACTCGCCTGCCTTTTCCTGCGAACAGGTTCGCGCCTTCCCGGC
CCTTACCAGCCTAGACCTGTCTGACAATCCTGGACTGGGCGAACGCGGACTGATGGCGGCTCTCTGTCCC
CACAAGTTCCCGGCCATCCAGAATCTAGCGCTGCGCAACACAGGAATGGAGACGCCCACAGGCGTGTGCG
CCGCACTGGCGGCGGCAGGTGTGCAGCCCCACAGCCTA
