>Addgene plasmid #13645 | pcDNA3-CD14 | addgene partial sequence | sequence record 103721 | BGH-rev 5'-TAGAAGGCACAGTCGAGG-3'
CTATAGAATAGGGCCCTCTAGATGCATGCTCGAGCGGCCGCCTGTCTTGGATCTTAGGCAAAGCCCCGGG
CCCCTTGGAGCAGCACCAGGGTTCCCGACACCCCCACCGACAGGGTCGAACGTGCACAGGCTGGGACCAC
GCCGGAGTTCATTGAGCCCTCGTGGGGGAGGGCAGTTCCAGGGACCAGGAAGGGATTCCCGTCCAGTGTC
AGGTTATCCACCTCGGGCAGCTCGTCAGGCTGCGGCGCCCTGTTCAGTCTGTTGCAGCTGAGATCGAGCA
CTCTGAGCTTGGCTGGCAGTCCTTTAGGCACCTGTTCCAGCCCAGCGAACGACAGATTGAGGGAGTTCAG
GGCGCTGGACCACATGCATCTCGGAGCGCTAGGGTTTACGGTGGCGCGCAGCGAGTTGTGGCTGAGGTCT
AGGCTGTGGGGCTGCACACCTGCCGCCGCCAGTGCGGCGCACACGCCTGTGGGCGTCTCCATTCCTGTGT
TGCGCAGCGCTAGATTCTGGATGGCCGGGAACTTGTGGGGACAGAGAGCCGCCATCAGTCCGCGTTCGCC
CAGTCCAGGATTGTCAGACAGGTCTAGGCTGGTAAGGGCCGGGAAGGCGCGAACCTGTTCGCAGGAAAAG
GCAGGCGAGTGTGCTTGGGCAATGCTCAGTACCTTGAGGCCTGGCTTGAGCCACTGCTGCAGCTCGGCGA
GCCAAGAACGCCCTGTCGCCCACGACACGTTGCGTAGGCGCAAGCTGGAAAGTGCAAGTCCTGTGGCTTC
CAGAGGCAGCGGAGGCATGGTGCCGGTTATCTTTAGGTCCTCGAGCGTCAGTTCCTTGAGGCGGGAGTAC
GCTAGCACACGCAGGGCGCCTACCAGTAGCTGAGCAGGAACCTGTGCGGCTCCCACTGTGAGCCGCCGCA
CGCGGAGAGCCTTGACCGTGTCAGCATACTGCCGCGGGTCGGCGTCCGCATCGACGCGCTTTA
