[The description below was written by a language model from this plasmid's Addgene catalogue record.]
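Description:
pcDNA3-CD14 is a mammalian expression plasmid carrying human CD14 in the pcDNA3 backbone, which is about 5.4 kb without the insert. It is maintained in E. coli as a high-copy plasmid under ampicillin selection. It also carries a neomycin resistance marker, so transfected mammalian cells can be selected with G418 to derive stable lines in addition to being used for transient expression.

The CD14 coding region was moved by restriction cut-and-paste from an earlier construct, pCEP4-HuCD14, and inserted between the KpnI (5′) and NotI (3′) sites of the pcDNA3 polylinker. The record does not say whether these sites remain intact. It also does not name the promoter, although pcDNA3 as a standard vector drives inserts from the CMV immediate-early promoter with a downstream polyadenylation signal. The T7 and SP6 sites used as the 5′ and 3′ sequencing primers flank the polylinker. No epitope tag, fusion partner or reporter is listed, and the insert size is not given. No feature table accompanies the catalogue entry, so the exact boundaries of the insert and any untranslated sequence carried over from the parent plasmid cannot be determined from what is recorded.

CD14 is a myeloid cell-surface glycoprotein best known as a co-receptor for bacterial lipopolysaccharide, working with Toll-like receptor 4 and MD-2. The record does not state a purpose, but a construct like this is typically used to express human CD14 in cell lines that lack it, for example to reconstitute or study innate immune receptor signalling.
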