Addgene plasmid #13645: pcDNA3-CD14
Depositing lab: Doug Golenbock. Depositing organization: University of Massachusetts, Worcester.
Backbone
  Vector backbone: pcDNA3
  Backbone size w/o insert (bp): 5400
  Vector type: Mammalian Expression
  Selectable markers: Neomycin (select with G418)
Growth in bacteria
  Bacterial resistance: Ampicillin, 100 μg/mL
  Growth temperature: 37°C
  Growth strain: DH5alpha
  Copy number: High Copy
Gene/Insert
  Gene/Insert name: CD14
  Species: H. sapiens (human)
  Entrez Gene: CD14
  Cloning method: Restriction Enzyme; 5′ cloning site KpnI (unknown if destroyed); 3′ cloning site NotI (unknown if destroyed)
  Sequencing primers: 5′ T7; 3′ Sp6
Terms and licenses: Academic/Nonprofit Terms; Industry Terms: Not Available to Industry
Depositor comments: This plasmid was cloned by cut and paste from pCEP4-HuCD14 with KpnI (5') and NotI (3').
How to cite: pcDNA3-CD14 was a gift from Doug Golenbock (Addgene plasmid # 13645 ; http://n2t.net/addgene:13645 ; RRID:Addgene_13645)
