LOCUS       Exported 6566 bp ds-DNA circular SYN 12-MAY-2021
DEFINITION  synthetic circular DNA
ACCESSION   .
VERSION     .
KEYWORDS    pcDNA3-CD14
SOURCE      synthetic DNA construct
  ORGANISM  synthetic DNA construct
REFERENCE   1 (bases 1 to 6566)
  TITLE     TLR Signaling Plasmids
REFERENCE   2 (bases 1 to 6566)
  AUTHORS   .
  TITLE     Direct Submission
  JOURNAL   Exported May 12, 2021 from SnapGene Server 1.1.58
            http://www.snapgene.com
FEATURES             Location/Qualifiers
     source          1..6566
                     /organism="synthetic DNA construct"
                     /mol_type="other DNA"
     primer_bind     complement(44..63)
                     /label=pRS-marker
                     /note="pRS vectors, use to sequence yeast selectable
                     marker"
     enhancer        235..614
                     /label=CMV enhancer
                     /note="human cytomegalovirus immediate early enhancer"
     promoter        615..818
                     /label=CMV promoter
                     /note="human cytomegalovirus (CMV) immediate early
                     promoter"
     primer_bind     769..789
                     /label=CMV-F
                     /note="Human CMV immediate early promoter, forward primer"
     primer_bind     863..882
                     /label=T7
                     /note="T7 promoter, forward primer"
     promoter        863..881
                     /label=T7 promoter
                     /note="promoter for bacteriophage T7 RNA polymerase"
     regulatory      938..947
                     /regulatory_class="other"
                     /note="vertebrate consensus sequence for strong initiation
                     of translation (Kozak, 1987)"
     promoter        complement(2118..2136)
                     /label=SP6 promoter
                     /note="promoter for bacteriophage SP6 RNA polymerase"
     primer_bind     complement(2119..2136)
                     /label=SP6
                     /note="SP6 promoter, forward primer"
     primer_bind     complement(2156..2173)
                     /label=BGH-rev
                     /note="Bovine growth hormone terminator, reverse primer.
                     Also called BGH reverse"
     polyA_signal    2162..2386
                     /label=bGH poly(A) signal
                     /note="bovine growth hormone polyadenylation signal"
     rep_origin      2432..2860
                     /direction=RIGHT
                     /label=f1 ori
                     /note="f1 bacteriophage origin of replication; arrow
                     indicates direction of (+) strand synthesis"
     primer_bind     complement(2519..2538)
                     /label=F1ori-R
                     /note="F1 origin, reverse primer"
     primer_bind     2729..2750
                     /label=F1ori-F
                     /note="F1 origin, forward primer"
     primer_bind     complement(2869..2889)
                     /label=pBABE 3'
                     /note="SV40 enhancer, reverse primer for pBABE vectors"
     promoter        2874..3204
                     /label=SV40 promoter
                     /note="SV40 enhancer and early promoter"
     rep_origin      3055..3190
                     /label=SV40 ori
                     /note="SV40 origin of replication"
     primer_bind     3117..3136
                     /label=SV40pro-F
                     /note="SV40 promoter/origin, forward primer"
     CDS             3271..4065
                     /codon_start=1
                     /gene="aph(3')-II (or nptII)"
                     /product="aminoglycoside phosphotransferase from Tn5"
                     /label=NeoR/KanR
                     /note="confers resistance to neomycin, kanamycin, and G418
                     (Geneticin(R))"
                     /translation="MIEQDGLHAGSPAAWVERLFGYDWAQQTIGCSDAAVFRLSAQGRP
                     VLFVKTDLSGALNELQDEAARLSWLATTGVPCAAVLDVVTEAGRDWLLLGEVPGQDLLS
                     SHLAPAEKVSIMADAMRRLHTLDPATCPFDHQAKHRIERARTRMEAGLVDQDDLDEEHQ
                     GLAPAELFARLKARMPDGEDLVVTHGDACLPNIMVENGRFSGFIDCGRLGVADRYQDIA
                     LATRDIAEELGGEWADRFLVLYGIAAPDSQRIAFYRLLDEFF"
     primer_bind     complement(3325..3344)
                     /label=Neo-R
                     /note="Neomycin resistance gene, reverse primer"
     primer_bind     3935..3954
                     /label=Neo-F
                     /note="Neomycin resistance gene, forward primer"
     polyA_signal    4239..4360
                     /label=SV40 poly(A) signal
                     /note="SV40 polyadenylation signal"
     primer_bind     complement(4276..4295)
                     /label=SV40pA-R
                     /note="SV40 polyA, reverse primer"
     primer_bind     4330..4349
                     /label=EBV-rev
                     /note="SV40 polyA terminator, reverse primer"
     primer_bind     complement(4409..4425)
                     /label=M13 rev
                     /note="common sequencing primer, one of multiple similar
                     variants"
     primer_bind     complement(4409..4425)
                     /label=M13 Reverse
                     /note="In lacZ gene. Also called M13-rev"
     primer_bind     complement(4422..4444)
                     /label=M13/pUC Reverse
                     /note="In lacZ gene"
     protein_bind    4433..4449
                     /label=lac operator
                     /bound_moiety="lac repressor encoded by lacI"
                     /note="The lac repressor binds to the lac operator to
                     inhibit transcription in E. coli. This inhibition can be
                     relieved by adding lactose or
                     isopropyl-beta-D-thiogalactopyranoside (IPTG)."
     promoter        complement(4457..4487)
                     /label=lac promoter
                     /note="promoter for the E. coli lac operon"
     protein_bind    4502..4523
                     /label=CAP binding site
                     /bound_moiety="E. coli catabolite activator protein"
                     /note="CAP binding activates transcription in the presence
                     of cAMP."
     primer_bind     complement(4640..4657)
                     /label=L4440
                     /note="L4440 vector, forward primer"
     rep_origin      complement(4811..5399)
                     /direction=LEFT
                     /label=ori
                     /note="high-copy-number ColE1/pMB1/pBR322/pUC origin of
                     replication"
     primer_bind     complement(4891..4910)
                     /label=pBR322ori-F
                     /note="pBR322 origin, forward primer"
     CDS             complement(5570..6430)
                     /codon_start=1
                     /gene="bla"
                     /product="beta-lactamase"
                     /label=AmpR
                     /note="confers resistance to ampicillin, carbenicillin, and
                     related antibiotics"
                     /translation="MSIQHFRVALIPFFAAFCLPVFAHPETLVKVKDAEDQLGARVGYI
                     ELDLNSGKILESFRPEERFPMMSTFKVLLCGAVLSRIDAGQEQLGRRIHYSQNDLVEYS
                     PVTEKHLTDGMTVRELCSAAITMSDNTAANLLLTTIGGPKELTAFLHNMGDHVTRLDRW
                     EPELNEAIPNDERDTTMPVAMATTLRKLLTGELLTLASRQQLIDWMEADKVAGPLLRSA
                     LPAGWFIADKSGAGERGSRGIIAALGPDGKPSRIVVIYTTGSQATMDERNRQIAEIGAS
                     LIKHW"
     primer_bind     6193..6212
                     /label=Amp-R
                     /note="Ampicillin resistance gene, reverse primer"
     promoter        complement(6431..6535)
                     /gene="bla"
                     /label=AmpR promoter
ORIGIN
        1 gacggatcgg gagatctccc gatcccctat ggtcgactct cagtacaatc tgctctgatg
       61 ccgcatagtt aagccagtat ctgctccctg cttgtgtgtt ggaggtcgct gagtagtgcg
      121 cgagcaaaat ttaagctaca acaaggcaag gcttgaccga caattgcatg aagaatctgc
      181 ttagggttag gcgttttgcg ctgcttcgcg atgtacgggc cagatatacg cgttgacatt
      241 gattattgac tagttattaa tagtaatcaa ttacggggtc attagttcat agcccatata
      301 tggagttccg cgttacataa cttacggtaa atggcccgcc tggctgaccg cccaacgacc
      361 cccgcccatt gacgtcaata atgacgtatg ttcccatagt aacgccaata gggactttcc
      421 attgacgtca atgggtggac tatttacggt aaactgccca cttggcagta catcaagtgt
      481 atcatatgcc aagtacgccc cctattgacg tcaatgacgg taaatggccc gcctggcatt
      541 atgcccagta catgacctta tgggactttc ctacttggca gtacatctac gtattagtca
      601 tcgctattac catggtgatg cggttttggc agtacatcaa tgggcgtgga tagcggtttg
      661 actcacgggg atttccaagt ctccacccca ttgacgtcaa tgggagtttg ttttggcacc
      721 aaaatcaacg ggactttcca aaatgtcgta acaactccgc cccattgacg caaatgggcg
      781 gtaggcgtgt acggtgggag gtctatataa gcagagctct ctggctaact agagaaccca
      841 ctgcttactg gcttatcgaa attaatacga ctcactatag ggagacccaa gcttggtacc
      901 gagctcggat ccactagtaa cggccgccag tgtgctggcc accatggagc gcgcgtcctg
      961 cttgttgctg ctgctgctgc cgctggtgca cgtctctgcg accacgccag aaccttgtga
     1021 gctggacgat gaagatttcc gctgcgtctg caacttctcc gaacctcagc ccgactggtc
     1081 cgaagccttc cagtgtgtgt ctgcagtaga ggtggagatc catgccggcg gtctcaacct
     1141 agagccgttt ctaaagcgcg tcgatgcgga cgccgacccg cggcagtatg ctgacacggt
     1201 caaggctctc cgcgtgcggc ggctcacagt gggagccgca caggttcctg ctcagctact
     1261 ggtaggcgcc ctgcgtgtgc tagcgtactc ccgcctcaag gaactgacgc tcgaggacct
     1321 aaagataacc ggcaccatgc ctccgctgcc tctggaagcc acaggacttg cactttccag
     1381 cttgcgccta cgcaacgtgt cgtgggcgac agggcgttct tggctcgccg agctgcagca
     1441 gtggctcaag ccaggcctca aggtactgag cattgcccaa gcacactcgc ctgccttttc
     1501 ctgcgaacag gttcgcgcct tcccggccct taccagccta gacctgtctg acaatcctgg
     1561 actgggcgaa cgcggactga tggcggctct ctgtccccac aagttcccgg ccatccagaa
     1621 tctagcgctg cgcaacacag gaatggagac gcccacaggc gtgtgcgccg cactggcggc
     1681 ggcaggtgtg cagccccaca gcctagacct cagccacaac tcgctgcgcg ccaccgtaaa
     1741 ccctagcgct ccgagatgca tgtggtccag cgccctgaac tccctcaatc tgtcgttcgc
     1801 tgggctggaa caggtgccta aaggactgcc agccaagctc agagtgctcg atctcagctg
     1861 caacagactg aacagggcgc cgcagcctga cgagctgccc gaggtggata acctgacact
     1921 ggacgggaat cccttcctgg tccctggaac tgccctcccc cacgagggct caatgaactc
     1981 cggcgtggtc ccagcctgtg cacgttcgac cctgtcggtg ggggtgtcgg gaaccctggt
     2041 gctgctccaa ggggcccggg gctttgccta agatccaaga caggcggccg ctcgagcatg
     2101 catctagagg gccctattct atagtgtcac ctaaatgcta gagctcgctg atcagcctcg
     2161 actgtgcctt ctagttgcca gccatctgtt gtttgcccct cccccgtgcc ttccttgacc
     2221 ctggaaggtg ccactcccac tgtcctttcc taataaaatg aggaaattgc atcgcattgt
     2281 ctgagtaggt gtcattctat tctggggggt ggggtggggc aggacagcaa gggggaggat
     2341 tgggaagaca atagcaggca tgctggggat gcggtgggct ctatggcttc tgaggcggaa
     2401 agaaccagct ggggctctag ggggtatccc cnnnnnnnnn nnnnnnnnnn nnnnnnnnnn
     2461 nnnnnnnnnn nnnnnnnnnn nnnnnnnnnn nnnnnnnnnn nnnnnnnnnn nnnnnnnnnn
     2521 nnnnnnnnnn nnnnnnnnnn nnnnnnnnnn nnnnncgccg gctttccccg tcaagctcta
     2581 aatcggggca nnnnnnnnnn nnnnnnnnnn nnnnnnnnnn nnnnnnnnnn nnnnnnnnnn
     2641 nnnnnnnann nnnnnnnnnn nnnnnnnnnn nnnnnnnnnn nnnnnnnnnn nnnnnnncct
     2701 ttgacgttgg agtccacgtt ctttaatagt ggactcttgt tccaaactgg aacaacactc
     2761 aaccctatct cggtctattc ttttgattta taagggattt tggggatttc ggcctattgg
     2821 ttaaaaaatg agctgattta acaaaaattt aacgcgaatt aattctgtgg aatgtgtgtc
     2881 agttagggtg tggaaagtcc ccaggctccc caggcaggca gaagtatgca aagcatgcat
     2941 ctcaattagt cagcaaccag gtgtggaaag tccccaggct ccccagcagg cagaagtatg
     3001 caaagcatgc atctcaatta gtcagcaacc atagtcccgc ccctaactcc gcccatcccg
     3061 cccctaactc cgcccagttc cgcccattct ccgccccatg gctgactaat tttttttatt
     3121 tatgcagagg ccgaggccgc ctctgcctct gagctattcc agaagtagtg aggaggcttt
     3181 tttggaggcc taggcttttg caaaaagctc ccgggagctt gtatatccat tttcggatct
     3241 gatcaagaga caggatgagg atcgtttcgc atgattgaac aagatggatt gcacgcaggt
     3301 tctccggccg cttgggtgga gaggctattc ggctatgact gggcacaaca gacaatcggc
     3361 tgctctgatg ccgccgtgtt ccggctgtca gcgcaggggc gcccggttct ttttgtcaag
     3421 accgacctgt ccggtgccct gaatgaactg caggacgagg cagcgcggct atcgtggctg
     3481 gccacgacgg gcgttccttg cgcagctgtg ctcgacgttg tcactgaagc gggaagggac
     3541 tggctgctat tgggcgaagt gccggggcag gatctcctgt catctcacct tgctcctgcc
     3601 gagaaagtat ccatcatggc tgatgcaatg cggcggctgc atacgcttga tccggctacc
     3661 tgcccattcg accaccaagc gaaacatcgc atcgagcgag cacgtactcg gatggaagcc
     3721 ggtcttgtcg atcaggatga tctggacgaa gagcatcagg ggctcgcgcc agccgaactg
     3781 ttcgccaggc tcaaggcgcg catgcccgac ggcgaggatc tcgtcgtgac ccatggcgat
     3841 gcctgcttgc cgaatatcat ggtggaaaat ggccgctttt ctggattcat cgactgtggc
     3901 cggctgggtg tggcggaccg ctatcaggac atagcgttgg ctacccgtga tattgctgaa
     3961 gagcttggcg gcgaatgggc tgaccgcttc ctcgtgcttt acggtatcgc cgctcccgat
     4021 tcgcagcgca tcgccttcta tcgccttctt gacgagttct tctgagcggg actctggggt
     4081 tcgaaatgac cgaccaagcg acgcccaacc tgccatcacg agatttcgat tccaccgccg
     4141 ccttctatga aaggttgggc ttcggaatcg ttttccggga cgccggctgg atgatcctcc
     4201 agcgcgggga tctcatgctg gagttcttcg cccaccccaa cttgtttatt gcagcttata
     4261 atggttacaa ataaagcaat agcatcacaa atttcacaaa taaagcattt ttttcactgc
     4321 attctagttg tggtttgtcc aaactcatca atgtatctta tcatgtctgt ataccgtcga
     4381 cctctagcta gagcttggcg taatcatggt catagctgtt tcctgtgtga aattgttatc
     4441 cgctcacaat tccacacaac atacgagccg gaagcataaa gtgtaaagcc tggggtgcct
     4501 aatgagtgag ctaactcaca ttaattgcgt tgcgctcact gcccgctttc cagtcgggaa
     4561 acctgtcgtg ccagctgcat taatgaatcg gccaacgcgc ggggagaggc ggtttgcgta
     4621 ttgggcgctc ttccgcttcc tcgctcactg actcgctgcg ctcggtcgtt cggctgcggc
     4681 gagcggtatc agctcactca aaggcggtaa tacggttatc cacagaatca ggggataacg
     4741 caggaaagaa catgtgagca aaaggccagc aaaaggccag gaaccgtaaa aaggccgcgt
     4801 tgctggcgtt tttccatagg ctccgccccc ctgacgagca tcacaaaaat cgacgctcaa
     4861 gtcagaggtg gcgaaacccg acaggactat aaagatacca ggcgtttccc cctggaagct
     4921 ccctcgtgcg ctctcctgtt ccgaccctgc cgcttaccgg atacctgtcc gcctttctcc
     4981 cttcgggaag cgtggcgctt tctcaatgct cacgctgtag gtatctcagt tcggtgtagg
     5041 tcgttcgctc caagctgggc tgtgtgcacg aaccccccgt tcagcccgac cgctgcgcct
     5101 tatccggtaa ctatcgtctt gagtccaacc cggtaagaca cgacttatcg ccactggcag
     5161 cagccactgg taacaggatt agcagagcga ggtatgtagg cggtgctaca gagttcttga
     5221 agtggtggcc taactacggc tacactagaa ggacagtatt tggtatctgc gctctgctga
     5281 agccagttac cttcggaaaa agagttggta gctcttgatc cggcaaacaa accaccgctg
     5341 gtagcggtgg tttttttgtt tgcaagcagc agattacgcg cagaaaaaaa ggatctcaag
     5401 aagatccttt gatcttttct acggggtctg acgctcagtg gaacgaaaac tcacgttaag
     5461 ggattttggt catgagatta tcaaaaagga tcttcaccta gatcctttta aattaaaaat
     5521 gaagttttaa atcaatctaa agtatatatg agtaaacttg gtctgacagt taccaatgct
     5581 taatcagtga ggcacctatc tcagcgatct gtctatttcg ttcatccata gttgcctgac
     5641 tccccgtcgt gtagataact acgatacggg agggcttacc atctggcccc agtgctgcaa
     5701 tgataccgcg agacccacgc tcaccggctc cagatttatc agcaataaac cagccagccg
     5761 gaagggccga gcgcagaagt ggtcctgcaa ctttatccgc ctccatccag tctattaatt
     5821 gttgccggga agctagagta agtagttcgc cagttaatag tttgcgcaac gttgttgcca
     5881 ttgctacagg catcgtggtg tcacgctcgt cgtttggtat ggcttcattc agctccggtt
     5941 cccaacgatc aaggcgagtt acatgatccc ccatgttgtg caaaaaagcg gttagctcct
     6001 tcggtcctcc gatcgttgtc agaagtaagt tggccgcagt gttatcactc atggttatgg
     6061 cagcactgca taattctctt actgtcatgc catccgtaag atgcttttct gtgactggtg
     6121 agtactcaac caagtcattc tgagaatagt gtatgcggcg accgagttgc tcttgcccgg
     6181 cgtcaatacg ggataatacc gcgccacata gcagaacttt aaaagtgctc atcattggaa
     6241 aacgttcttc ggggcgaaaa ctctcaagga tcttaccgct gttgagatcc agttcgatgt
     6301 aacccactcg tgcacccaac tgatcttcag catcttttac tttcaccagc gtttctgggt
     6361 gagcaaaaac aggaaggcaa aatgccgcaa aaaagggaat aagggcgaca cggaaatgtt
     6421 gaatactcat actcttcctt tttcaatatt attgaagcat ttatcagggt tattgtctca
     6481 tgagcggata catatttgaa tgtatttaga aaaataaaca aataggggtt ccgcgcacat
     6541 ttccccgaaa agtgccacct gacgtc
//
